Addgene plasmid #230143: AiP13063 - pAAV-AiE0410h-minBG-SYFP2-WPRE3-BGHpA (Alias: CN3063)
Purpose: AiE0410h is an enhancer sequence, designed to drive AAV-mediated transgene expression in specific populations of brain cells
Depositing lab: Allen Institute for Brain Science & Boaz Levi. Depositing organization: Allen Institute. Publication: A suite of enhancer AAVs and transgenic mouse lines for genetic access to cortical cell types. Ben-Simon Y, Hooper M, Narayan S, Daigle TL, Dwivedi D, Way SW, Oster A, Stafford DA, Mich JK, Taormina MJ, Martinez RA, Opitz-Araya X, Roth JR, Alexander JR, Allen S, Amster A, Arbuckle J, Ayala A, Baker PM, Bakken TE, Barcelli T, Barta S, Bendrick J, Bertagnolli D, Bielstein C, Bishwakarma P, Bowlus J, Boyer G, Brouner K, Casian B, Casper T, Chakka AB, Chakrabarty R, Chance RK, Chavan S, Clark M, Colbert K, Collman F, Daniel S, Departee M, DiValentin P, Donadio N, Dotson N, Egdorf T, Fliss T, Gabitto M, Garcia J, Gary A, Gasperini M, Gloe J, Goldy J, Gore BB, Graybuck L, Greisman N, Haeseleer F, Halterman C, Haradon Z, Hastings SD, Helback O, Ho W, Hockemeyer D, Huang C, Huff S, Hunker A, Johansen N, Jones D, Juneau Z, Kalmbach B, Kannan M, Khem S, Kussick E, Kutsal R, Larsen R, Lee C, Lee AY, Leibly M, Lenz GH, Li S, Liang E, Lusk N, Madigan Z, Malloy J, Malone J, McCue R, Melchor J, Mollenkopf T, Moosman S, Morin E, Newman D, Ng L, Ngo K, Omstead V, Otto S, Oyama A, Pena N, Pham T, Phillips E, Pom CA, Potekhina L, Ransford S, Ray PL, Rette D, Reynoldson C, Rimorin C, Rocha D, Ruiz A, Sanchez REA, Sawyer L, Sedeno-Cortes A, Sevigny JP, Shapovalova N, Shepard N, Shulga L, Sigler AR, Siverts L, Soliman S, Somasundaram S, Staats B, Stewart K, Szelenyi E, Tieu M, Trader C, Tran A, van Velthoven CTJ, Walker M, Wang Y, Weed N, Wirthlin M, Wood T, Wynalda B, Yao Z, Zhou T, Ariza J, Dee N, Reding M, Ronellenfitch K, Mufti S, Sunkin SM, Smith KA, Esposito L, Waters J, Thyagarajan B, Yao S, Lein ES, Zeng H, Levi BP, Ngai J, Ting JT, Tasic B. Cell. 2025 May 16:S0092-8674(25)00513-6. doi: 10.1016/j.cell.2025.05.002. PubMed 40403729.
Backbone
  Vector backbone: pAAV2
  Vector type: AAV
Growth in bacteria
  Bacterial resistance: Ampicillin, 100 μg/mL
  Growth temperature: 37°C
  Growth strain: NEB Stable
  Copy number: High Copy
Gene/Insert
  Gene/Insert name: SYFP2
  Species: Synthetic
  Promoter: minBG
  Cloning method: Gibson Cloning
Terms and licenses: Academic/Nonprofit Terms; Industry Terms: Not Available to Industry
How to cite: AiP13063 - pAAV-AiE0410h-minBG-SYFP2-WPRE3-BGHpA (Alias: CN3063) was a gift from Allen Institute for Brain Science & Boaz Levi (Addgene plasmid # 230143 ; http://n2t.net/addgene:230143 ; RRID:Addgene_230143)
