[The description below was written by a language model from this plasmid's Addgene catalogue record and pLannotate feature annotations shown in this document.]
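Description:
AiP13063 - pAAV-AiE0410h-minBG-SYFP2-WPRE3-BGHpA (alias CN3063) is a recombinant AAV transfer plasmid built on a pAAV2 backbone, about 4.5 kb in the sequenced record. It carries an enhancer-driven fluorescent reporter cassette between AAV serotype 2 inverted terminal repeats. The ITRs are the cis elements needed for replication and packaging of the intervening DNA into AAV particles. The annotation detects a complete ITR downstream of the cassette and only short ITR fragments upstream, which is common for these repetitive, hard-to-sequence elements. In bacteria the plasmid is maintained by a high-copy ColE1/pUC-type origin and selected with ampicillin through the bla gene and its own promoter. An f1 phage origin and small remnants of pBR322 bom and rop sequences are also present in the backbone.

The payload follows the order given in the name. The AiE0410h enhancer sits upstream of minBG, the promoter listed in the record (by its name a minimal beta-globin promoter). On its own, a minimal promoter gives little expression, so cell-type specificity comes from the enhancer. Neither element is called out in the automated feature table, but the unannotated region between the upstream ITR fragments and the coding sequence is where they would lie. They drive SYFP2, a fast-maturing monomeric yellow fluorescent protein derived from Aequorea victoria. It is followed by WPRE3, a shortened woodchuck hepatitis virus posttranscriptional element (annotated as two WPRE fragments) that boosts transcript expression, and by the bovine growth hormone polyadenylation signal.

The construct is intended for producing AAV that labels specific populations of brain cells, as part of a collection of enhancer AAVs for genetic access to cortical cell types. The record does not state which population AiE0410h targets.
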