Features (pLannotate 1.2.2; 14 found; start..end, strand, type, name):
     12..39      +  repeat_region  AAV2 ITR (fragment): inverted terminal repeat of adeno-associated virus serotype 2 inverted
     68..95      +  repeat_region  AAV2 ITR (fragment): inverted terminal repeat of adeno-associated virus serotype 2 inverted
    495..1211    +  CDS            SYFP2: SYFP2 is a basic (constitutively fluorescent) yellow fluorescent protein published in 2006, derived from Aequorea victoria. It is reported to be a very rapidly-maturing monomer with moderate acid sensitivity.
   1251..1408    +  misc_feature   WPRE (fragment): woodchuck hepatitis virus posttranscriptional regulatory element
   1414..1494    +  misc_feature   WPRE (fragment): woodchuck hepatitis virus posttranscriptional regulatory element
   1511..1622    +  polyA_signal   bGH poly(A) signal: bovine growth hormone polyadenylation signal
   1740..1880    +  repeat_region  AAV2 ITR: inverted terminal repeat of adeno-associated virus serotype 2 inverted
   1885..1936    -  misc_feature   bom (fragment): basis of mobility region from pBR322
   1955..2410    +  rep_origin     f1 ori (sequence partly withheld): f1 bacteriophage origin of replication; arrow indicates direction of (+) strand synthesis
   2411..2460    -  misc_feature   bom (fragment): basis of mobility region from pBR322
   2562..2597    -  CDS            rop (fragment): Rop protein, which maintains plasmids at low copy number; rop
   2692..2796    +  promoter       AmpR promoter: bla
   2797..3657    +  CDS            AmpR: β-lactamase; bla; confers resistance to ampicillin, carbenicillin, and related antibiotics
   3828..4416    +  rep_origin     ori: high-copy-number ColE1/pMB1/pBR322/pUC origin of replication
>Addgene plasmid #230143 | AiP13063 - pAAV-AiE0410h-minBG-SYFP2-WPRE3-BGHpA (Alias: CN3063) | addgene full sequence | sequence record 461870 | Addgene NGS Result
CCTGCAGGCAGCTGCGCGCTCGCTCGCTCACTGAGGCCGCCCGGGCGTCGGGCGACCTTTGGTCGCCCGG
CCTCAGTGAGCGAGCGAGCGCGCAGAGAGGGAGTGGCCAACTCCATCACTAGGGGTTCCTGCGGCCGCAC
GCGTGCACCCGAGATAGAAGGACCCATTGTTTTCTAAAACTAGTTACCACTCTTCCCTTTATCCTTTCTT
TTGTACCTTTTAGCGTTTGCTTAATCAGAATATTTTAATCCCTAATGTGGTGACTCGGTGTAATTTATCT
CATTAAGCCTCTCCTATTTTCTCCTGTTTACATGACTAATATTATTGTGTTTTATAGAGCTTATACCAAC
AAATCACTCCTTTGTCCCATTGTTTCAGCTCCAGGCCAAAAACCAGAGCTCGGGCTGGGCATAAAAGTCA
GGGCAGAGCCATCTATTGCTTACATTTGCTTCTGGGATCCAGATCTTTCGAAGCTAGCGCTACCGGTCGC
CACCATGGTGAGCAAGGGCGAGGAGCTGTTCACCGGGGTGGTGCCCATCCTGGTCGAGCTGGACGGCGAC
GTAAACGGCCACAAGTTCAGCGTGTCCGGCGAGGGCGAGGGCGATGCCACCTACGGCAAGCTGACCCTGA
AGCTGATCTGCACCACCGGCAAGCTGCCCGTGCCCTGGCCCACCCTCGTGACCACCCTGGGCTACGGCGT
GCAGTGCTTCGCCCGCTACCCCGACCACATGAAGCAGCACGACTTCTTCAAGTCCGCCATGCCCGAAGGC
TACGTCCAGGAGCGCACCATCTTCTTCAAGGACGACGGCAACTACAAGACCCGCGCCGAGGTGAAGTTCG
AGGGCGACACCCTGGTGAACCGCATCGAGCTGAAGGGCATCGACTTCAAGGAGGACGGCAACATCCTGGG
GCACAAGCTGGAGTACAACTACAACAGCCACAACGTCTATATCACCGCCGACAAGCAGAAGAACGGCATC
AAGGCCAACTTCAAGATCCGCCACAACATCGAGGACGGCGGCGTGCAGCTCGCCGACCACTACCAGCAGA
ACACCCCCATCGGCGACGGCCCCGTGCTGCTGCCCGACAACCACTACCTGAGCTACCAGTCCAAGCTGAG
CAAAGACCCCAACGAGAAGCGCGATCACATGGTCCTGCTGGAGTTCGTGACCGCCGCCGGGATCACTCTC
GGCATGGACGAGCTGTACAAGTAAGTCGACGGCGCGCCGCGGCCGCGAATTCGATATCATAATCAACCTC
TGGATTACAAAATTTGTGAAAGATTGACTGGTATTCTTAACTATGTTGCTCCTTTTACGCTATGTGGATA
CGCTGCTTTAATGCCTTTGTATCATGCTATTGCTTCCCGTATGGCTTTCATTTTCTCCTCCTTGTATAAA
TCCTGGTTAGTTCTTGCCACGGCGGAACTCATCGCCGCCTGCCTTGCCCGCTGCTGGACAGGGGCTCGGC
TGTTGGGCACTGACAATTCCGTGGCTCGAGAGATCTTCGACTGTGCCTTCTAGTTGCCAGCCATCTGTTG
TTTGCCCCTCCCCCGTGCCTTCCTTGACCCTGGAAGGTGCCACTCCCACTGTCCTTTCCTAATAAAATGA
GGAAATTGCATCGCATTGTCTGAGTAGGTGTCATTCTATTCTGGGGGGTGGGGTGGGGCAGGACAGCAAG
GGGGAGGATTGGGAAGACAATAGCAGGCATGAGATCTCACGTGCGGACCGAGCGGCCGCAGGAACCCCTA
GTGATGGAGTTGGCCACTCCCTCTCTGCGCGCTCGCTCGCTCACTGAGGCCGGGCGACCAAAGGTCGCCC
GACGCCCGGGCTTTGCCCGGGCGGCCTCAGTGAGCGAGCGAGCGCGCAGCTGCCTGCAGGGGCGCCTGAT
GCGGTATTTTCTCCTTACGCATCTGTGCGGTATTTCACACCGCATA
[95 nt withheld, positions 1937-2031]
T
[46 nt withheld, positions 2033-2078]
C
[141 nt withheld, positions 2080-2220]
CCTTTGACGTTGGAGTCCACGTTCTTT
[37 nt withheld, positions 2248-2284]
ACTCTATCTCGGGCTATTCTTTTGATTTATAAGGGATTTTGCCGATTTCGGTCTATTGGTTAAAAAATGA
GCTGATTTAACAAAAATTTAACGCGAATTTTAACAAAATATTAACGTTTACAATTTTATGGTGCACTCTC
AGTACAATCTGCTCTGATGCCGCATAGTTAAGCCAGCCCCGACACCCGCCAACACCCGCTGACGCGCCCT
GACGGGCTTGTCTGCTCCCGGCATCCGCTTACAGACAAGCTGTGACCGTCTCCGGGAGCTGCATGTGTCA
GAGGTTTTCACCGTCATCACCGAAACGCGCGAGACGAAAGGGCCTCGTGATACGCCTATTTTTATAGGTT
AATGTCATGATAATAATGGTTTCTTAGACGTCAGGTGGCACTTTTCGGGGAAATGTGCGCGGAACCCCTA
TTTGTTTATTTTTCTAAATACATTCAAATATGTATCCGCTCATGAGACAATAACCCTGATAAATGCTTCA
ATAATATTGAAAAAGGAAGAGTATGAGTATTCAACATTTCCGTGTCGCCCTTATTCCCTTTTTTGCGGCA
TTTTGCCTTCCTGTTTTTGCTCACCCAGAAACGCTGGTGAAAGTAAAAGATGCTGAAGATCAGTTGGGTG
CACGAGTGGGTTACATCGAACTGGATCTCAACAGCGGTAAGATCCTTGAGAGTTTTCGCCCCGAAGAACG
TTTTCCAATGATGAGCACTTTTAAAGTTCTGCTATGTGGCGCGGTATTATCCCGTATTGACGCCGGGCAA
GAGCAACTCGGTCGCCGCATACACTATTCTCAGAATGACTTGGTTGAGTACTCACCAGTCACAGAAAAGC
ATCTTACGGATGGCATGACAGTAAGAGAATTATGCAGTGCTGCCATAACCATGAGTGATAACACTGCGGC
CAACTTACTTCTGACAACGATCGGAGGACCGAAGGAGCTAACCGCTTTTTTGCACAACATGGGGGATCAT
GTAACTCGCCTTGATCGTTGGGAACCGGAGCTGAATGAAGCCATACCAAACGACGAGCGTGACACCACGA
TGCCTGTAGCAATGGCAACAACGTTGCGCAAACTATTAACTGGCGAACTACTTACTCTAGCTTCCCGGCA
ACAATTAATAGACTGGATGGAGGCGGATAAAGTTGCAGGACCACTTCTGCGCTCGGCCCTTCCGGCTGGC
TGGTTTATTGCTGATAAATCTGGAGCCGGTGAGCGTGGGTCTCGCGGTATCATTGCAGCACTGGGGCCAG
ATGGTAAGCCCTCCCGTATCGTAGTTATCTACACGACGGGGAGTCAGGCAACTATGGATGAACGAAATAG
ACAGATCGCTGAGATAGGTGCCTCACTGATTAAGCATTGGTAACTGTCAGACCAAGTTTACTCATATATA
CTTTAGATTGATTTAAAACTTCATTTTTAATTTAAAAGGATCTAGGTGAAGATCCTTTTTGATAATCTCA
TGACCAAAATCCCTTAACGTGAGTTTTCGTTCCACTGAGCGTCAGACCCCGTAGAAAAGATCAAAGGATC
TTCTTGAGATCCTTTTTTTCTGCGCGTAATCTGCTGCTTGCAAACAAAAAAACCACCGCTACCAGCGGTG
GTTTGTTTGCCGGATCAAGAGCTACCAACTCTTTTTCCGAAGGTAACTGGCTTCAGCAGAGCGCAGATAC
CAAATACTGTTCTTCTAGTGTAGCCGTAGTTAGGCCACCACTTCAAGAACTCTGTAGCACCGCCTACATA
CCTCGCTCTGCTAATCCTGTTACCAGTGGCTGCTGCCAGTGGCGATAAGTCGTGTCTTACCGGGTTGGAC
TCAAGACGATAGTTACCGGATAAGGCGCAGCGGTCGGGCTGAACGGGGGGTTCGTGCACACAGCCCAGCT
TGGAGCGAACGACCTACACCGAACTGAGATACCTACAGCGTGAGCTATGAGAAAGCGCCACGCTTCCCGA
AGGGAGAAAGGCGGACAGGTATCCGGTAAGCGGCAGGGTCGGAACAGGAGAGCGCACGAGGGAGCTTCCA
GGGGGAAACGCCTGGTATCTTTATAGTCCTGTCGGGTTTCGCCACCTCTGACTTGAGCGTCGATTTTTGT
GATGCTCGTCAGGGGGGCGGAGCCTATGGAAAAACGCCAGCAACGCGGCCTTTTTACGGTTCCTGGCCTT
TTGCTGGCCTTTTGCTCACATGT
